>Addgene plasmid #60817 | pCMV5-25BoxB | addgene full sequence | sequence record 199089 | Addgene NGS Result
GTAAAACGACGGCCAGTGCCAAGCTGATCTATACATTGAATCAATATTGGCAATTAGCCATATTAGTCAT
TGGTTATATAGCATAAATCAATATTGGCTATTGGCCATTGCATACGTTGTATCTATATCATAATATGTAC
ATTTATATTGGCTCATGTCCAATATGACCGCCATGTTGACATTGATTATTGACTAGTTATTAATAGTAAT
CAATTACGGGGTCATTAGTTCATAGCCCATATATGGAGTTCCGCGTTACATAACTTACGGTAAATGGCCC
GCCTGGCTGACCGCCCAACGACCCCCGCCCATTGACGTCAATAATGACGTATGTTCCCATAGTAACGCCA
ATAGGGACTTTCCATTGACGTCAATGGGTGGAGTATTTACGGTAAACTGCCCACTTGGCAGTACATCAAG
TGTATCATATGCCAAGTCCGCCCCCTATTGACGTCAATGACGGTAAATGGCCCGCCTGGCATTATGCCCA
GTACATGACCTTACGGGACTTTCCTACTTGGCAGTACATCTACGTATTAGTCATCGCTATTACCATGGTG
ATGCGGTTTTGGCAGTACACCAATGGGCGTGGATAGCGGTTTGACTCACGGGGATTTCCAAGTCTCCACC
CCATTGACGTCAATGGGAGTTTGTTTTGGCACCAAAATCAACGGGACTTTCCAAAATGTCGTAATAACCC
CGCCCCGTTGACGCAAATGGGCGGTAGGCGTGTACGGTGGGAGGTCTATATAAGCAGAGCTCGTTTAGTG
AACCGTCAGAATTCAGATCTAACTGGGGATTCCTGGGCCCTGAAGAAGGGCCCCTCGACTAAGTCCAACT
ACTAAACTGGGCCCTGAAGAAGGGCCCATATAGGGCCCTGAAGAAGGGCCCTATCGAGGATATTATCTCG
ACTAAGTCCAACTACTAAACTGGGCCCTGAAGAAGGGCCCATATAGGGCCCTGAAGAAGGGCCCTATCGA
GGATATTATCTGGATCTAACTGGGGATTCCTGGGCCCTGAAGAAGGGCCCCTCGACTAAGTCCAACTACT
AAACTGGGCCCTGAAGAAGGGCCCATATAGGGCCCTGAAGAAGGGCCCTATCGAGGATATTATCTCGACT
AAGTCCAACTACTAAACTGGGCCCTGAAGAAGGGCCCATATAGGGCCCTGAAGAAGGGCCCTATCGAGGA
TATTATCTGGATCTAACTGGGGATTCCTGGGCCCTGAAGAAGGGCCCCTCGACTAAGTCCAACTACTAAA
CTGGGCCCTGAAGAAGGGCCCATATAGGGCCCTGAAGAAGGGCCCTATCGAGGATATTATCTCGACTAAG
TCCAACTACTAAACTGGGCCCTGAAGAAGGGCCCATATAGGGCCCTGAAGAAGGGCCCTATCGAGGATAT
TATCTGGATCTAACTGGGGATTCCTGGGCCCTGAAGAAGGGCCCCTCGACTAAGTCCAACTACTAAACTG
GGCCCTGAAAGAAGGGCCCATATAGGGCCCTGAAGAAGGGCCCTATCGAGGATATTATCTCGACTAAGTC
CAACTACTAAACTGGGCCCTGAAGAAGGGCCCATATAGGGCCCTGAAGAAGGGCCCTATCGAGGATATTA
TCTGGATCTAACTGGGGATTCCTGGGCCCTGAAGAAGGGCCCCTCGACTAAGTCCAACTACTAAACTGGG
CCCTGAAGAAGGGCCCATATAGGGCCCTGAAGAAGGGCCCTATCGAGGATATTATCTCGACTAAGTCCAA
CTACTAAACTGGGCCCTGAAGAAGGGCCCATATAGGGCCCTGAAGAAGGGCCCTATCGAGGATATTATCT
GGATCCCGGGTGGCATCCCTGTGACCCCTCCCCAGTGCCTCTCCTGGCCCTGGAAGTTGCCACTCCAGTG
CCCACCAGCCTTGTCCTAATAAAATTAAGTTGCATCATTTTGTCTGACTAGGTGTCCTTCTATAATATTA
TGGGGTGGAGGGGGGTGGTATGGAGCAAGGGGCAAGTTGGGAAGACAACCTGTAGGGCCTGCGGGGTCTA
TTGGGAACCAAGCTGGAGTGCAGTGGCACAATCTTGGCTCACTGCAATCTCCGCCTCCTGGGTTCAAGCG
ATTCTCCTGCCTCAGCCTCCCGAGTTGTTGGGATTCCAGGCATGCATGACCAGGCTCAGCTAATTTTTGT
TTTTTTGGTAGAGACGGGGTTTCACCATATTGGCCAGGCTGGTCTCCAACTCCTAATCTCAGGTGATCTA
CCCACCTTGGCCTCCCAAATTGCTGGGATTACAGGCGTGAACCACTGCTCCCTTCCCTGTCCTTCTGATT
TTAAAATAACTATACCAGCAGGAGGACGTCCAGACACAGCATAGGCTACCTGGCCATGCCCAACCGGTGG
GACATTTGAGTTGCTTGCTTGGCACTGTCCTCTCATGCGTTGGGTCCACTCAGTAGATGCCTGTTGAATT
GGGTACGCGGCCAGCTTGGCTGTGGAATGTGTGTCAGTTAGGGTGTGGAAAGTCCCCAGGCTCCCCAGCA
GGCAGAAGTATGCAAAGCATGCATCTCAATTAGTCAGCAACCAGGTGTGGAAAGTCCCCAGGCTCCCCAG
CAGGCAGAAGTATGCAAAGCATGCATCTCAATTAGTCAGCAACCATAGTCCCGCCCCTAACTCCGCCCAT
CCCGCCCCTAACTCCGCCCAGTTCCGCCCATTCTCCGCCCCATGGCTGACTAATTTTTTTTATTTATGCA
GAGGCCGAGGCCGCCTCGGCCTCTGAGCTATTCCAGAAGTAGTGAGGAGGCTTTTTTGGAGGCCTAGGCT
TTTGCAAAAAGCTCCTCGAGGAACTGAAAAACCAGAAAGTTAATTCCCTATAGTGAGTCGTATTAAATTC
GTAATCATGTCATAGCTGTTTCCTGTGTGAAATTGTTATCCGCTCACAATTCCACACAACATACGAGCCG
GAAGCATAAAGTGTAAAGCCTGGGGTGCCTAATGAGTGAGCTAACTCACATTAATTGCGTTGCGCTCACT
GCCCGCTTTCCAGTCGGGAAACCTGTCGTGCCAGCTGCATTAATGAATCGGCCAACGCGCGGGGAGAGGC
GGTTTGCGTATTGGGCGCTCTTCCGCTTCCTCGCTCACTGACTCGCTGCGCTCGGTCGTTCGGCTGCGGC
GAGCGGTATCAGCTCACTCAAAGGCGGTAATACGGTTATCCACAGAATCAGGGGATAACGCAGGAAAGAA
CATGTGAGCAAAAGGCCAGCAAAAGGCCAGGAACCGTAAAAAGGCCGCGTTGCTGGCGTTTTTCCATAGG
CTCCGCCCCCCTGACGAGCATCACAAAAATCGACGCTCAAGTCAGAGGTGGCGAAACCCGACAGGACTAT
AAAGATACCAGGCGTTTCCCCCTGGAAGCTCCCTCGTGCGCTCTCCTGTTCCGACCCTGCCGCTTACCGG
ATACCTGTCCGCCTTTCTCCCTTCGGGAAGCGTGGCGCTTTCTCATAGCTCACGCTGTAGGTATCTCAGT
TCGGTGTAGGTCGTTCGCTCCAAGCTGGGCTGTGTGCACGAACCCCCCGTTCAGCCCGACCGCTGCGCCT
TATCCGGTAACTATCGTCTTGAGTCCAACCCGGTAAGACACGACTTATCGCCACTGGCAGCAGCCACTGG
TAACAGGATTAGCAGAGCGAGGTATGTAGGCGGTGCTACAGAGTTCTTGAAGTGGTGGCCTAACTACGGC
TACACTAGAAGAACAGTATTTGGTATCTGCGCTCTGCTGAAGCCAGTTACCTTCGGAAAAAGAGTTGGTA
GCTCTTGATCCGGCAAACAAACCACCGCTGGTAGCGGTGGTTTTTTTGTTTGCAAGCAGCAGATTACGCG
CAGAAAAAAAGGATCTCAAGAAGATCCTTTGATCTTTTCTACGGGGTCTGACGCTCAGTGGAACGAAAAC
TCACGTTAAGGGATTTTGGTCATGAGATTATCAAAAAGGATCTTCACCTAGATCCTTTTAAATTAAAAAT
GAAGTTTTAAATCAATCTAAAGTATATATGAGTAAACTTGGTCTGACAGTTACCAATGCTTAATCAGTGA
GGCACCTATCTCAGCGATCTGTCTATTTCGTTCATCCATAGTTGCCTGACTCCCCGTCGTGTAGATAACT
ACGATACGGGAGGGCTTACCATCTGGCCCCAGTGCTGCAATGATACCGCGAGACCCACGCTCACCGGCTC
CAGATTTATCAGCAATAAACCAGCCAGCCGGAAGGGCCGAGCGCAGAAGTGGTCCTGCAACTTTATCCGC
CTCCATCCAGTCTATTAATTGTTGCCGGGAAGCTAGAGTAAGTAGTTCGCCAGTTAATAGTTTGCGCAAC
GTTGTTGCCATTGCTACAGGCATCGTGGTGTCACGCTCGTCGTTTGGTATGGCTTCATTCAGCTCCGGTT
CCCAACGATCAAGGCGAGTTACATGATCCCCCATGTTGTGCAAAAAAGCGGTTAGCTCCTTCGGTCCTCC
GATCGTTGTCAGAAGTAAGTTGGCCGCAGTGTTATCACTCATGGTTATGGCAGCACTGCATAATTCTCTT
ACTGTCATGCCATCCGTAAGATGCTTTTCTGTGACTGGTGAGTACTCAACCAAGTCATTCTGAGAATAGT
GTATGCGGCGACCGAGTTGCTCTTGCCCGGCGTCAATACGGGATAATACCGCGCCACATAGCAGAACTTT
AAAAGTGCTCATCATTGGAAAACGTTCTTCGGGGCGAAAACTCTCAAGGATCTTACCGCTGTTGAGATCC
AGTTCGATGTAACCCACTCGTGCACCCAACTGATCTTCAGCATCTTTTACTTTCACCAGCGTTTCTGGGT
GAGCAAAAACAGGAAGGCAAAATGCCGCAAAAAAGGGAATAAGGGCGACACGGAAATGTTGAATACTCAT
ACTCTTCCTTTTTCAATATTATTGAAGCATTTATCAGGGTTATTGTCTCATGAGCGGATACATATTTGAA
TGTATTTAGAAAAATAAACAAATAGGGGTTCCGCGCACATTTCCCCGAAAAGTGCCACCTG
[124 nt withheld, positions 5032-5155]
C
[91 nt withheld, positions 5157-5247]
A
[49 nt withheld, positions 5249-5297]
CCTTTGACGTTGGAGTCCACGTTCTTT
[37 nt withheld, positions 5325-5361]
ACCCTATCTCGGTCTATTCTTTTGATTTATAAGGGATTTTGCCGATTTCGGCCTATTGGTTAAAAAATGA
GCTGATTTAACAAAAATTTAACGCGAATTTTAACAAAATATTAACGCTTACAATTTCCATTCGCCATTCA
GGCTGCGCAACTGTTGGGAAGGGCGATCGGTGCGGGCCTCTTCGCTATTACGCCAGCTGGCGAAAGGGGG
ATGTGCTGCAAGGCGATTAAGTTGGGTAACGCCAGGGTTTTCCCAGTCACGACGTT
Features (pLannotate 1.2.2; 48 found; start..end, strand, type, name):
    178..557     +  enhancer       CMV enhancer: human cytomegalovirus immediate early enhancer
    559..758     +  promoter       CMV promoter: human cytomegalovirus (CMV) immediate early promoter
    805..823     +  protein_bind   boxB: λ N peptide binding site consisting of an RNA hairpin within the N-utliization (nut) site of the λ bacteriophage transcript (Tan and Frankel, 1995) λN peptide
    829..851     +  polyA_signal   β-globin poly(A) (fragment): human β-globin polyadenylation signal
    849..867     +  protein_bind   boxB: λ N peptide binding site consisting of an RNA hairpin within the N-utliization (nut) site of the λ bacteriophage transcript (Tan and Frankel, 1995) λN peptide
    873..891     +  protein_bind   boxB: λ N peptide binding site consisting of an RNA hairpin within the N-utliization (nut) site of the λ bacteriophage transcript (Tan and Frankel, 1995) λN peptide
    912..934     +  polyA_signal   β-globin poly(A) (fragment): human β-globin polyadenylation signal
    932..950     +  protein_bind   boxB: λ N peptide binding site consisting of an RNA hairpin within the N-utliization (nut) site of the λ bacteriophage transcript (Tan and Frankel, 1995) λN peptide
    956..974     +  protein_bind   boxB: λ N peptide binding site consisting of an RNA hairpin within the N-utliization (nut) site of the λ bacteriophage transcript (Tan and Frankel, 1995) λN peptide
   1012..1030    +  protein_bind   boxB: λ N peptide binding site consisting of an RNA hairpin within the N-utliization (nut) site of the λ bacteriophage transcript (Tan and Frankel, 1995) λN peptide
   1036..1058    +  polyA_signal   β-globin poly(A) (fragment): human β-globin polyadenylation signal
   1056..1074    +  protein_bind   boxB: λ N peptide binding site consisting of an RNA hairpin within the N-utliization (nut) site of the λ bacteriophage transcript (Tan and Frankel, 1995) λN peptide
   1080..1098    +  protein_bind   boxB: λ N peptide binding site consisting of an RNA hairpin within the N-utliization (nut) site of the λ bacteriophage transcript (Tan and Frankel, 1995) λN peptide
   1119..1141    +  polyA_signal   β-globin poly(A) (fragment): human β-globin polyadenylation signal
   1139..1157    +  protein_bind   boxB: λ N peptide binding site consisting of an RNA hairpin within the N-utliization (nut) site of the λ bacteriophage transcript (Tan and Frankel, 1995) λN peptide
   1163..1181    +  protein_bind   boxB: λ N peptide binding site consisting of an RNA hairpin within the N-utliization (nut) site of the λ bacteriophage transcript (Tan and Frankel, 1995) λN peptide
   1219..1237    +  protein_bind   boxB: λ N peptide binding site consisting of an RNA hairpin within the N-utliization (nut) site of the λ bacteriophage transcript (Tan and Frankel, 1995) λN peptide
   1243..1265    +  polyA_signal   β-globin poly(A) (fragment): human β-globin polyadenylation signal
   1263..1281    +  protein_bind   boxB: λ N peptide binding site consisting of an RNA hairpin within the N-utliization (nut) site of the λ bacteriophage transcript (Tan and Frankel, 1995) λN peptide
   1287..1305    +  protein_bind   boxB: λ N peptide binding site consisting of an RNA hairpin within the N-utliization (nut) site of the λ bacteriophage transcript (Tan and Frankel, 1995) λN peptide
   1326..1348    +  polyA_signal   β-globin poly(A) (fragment): human β-globin polyadenylation signal
   1346..1364    +  protein_bind   boxB: λ N peptide binding site consisting of an RNA hairpin within the N-utliization (nut) site of the λ bacteriophage transcript (Tan and Frankel, 1995) λN peptide
   1370..1388    +  protein_bind   boxB: λ N peptide binding site consisting of an RNA hairpin within the N-utliization (nut) site of the λ bacteriophage transcript (Tan and Frankel, 1995) λN peptide
   1426..1444    +  protein_bind   boxB: λ N peptide binding site consisting of an RNA hairpin within the N-utliization (nut) site of the λ bacteriophage transcript (Tan and Frankel, 1995) λN peptide
   1450..1472    +  polyA_signal   β-globin poly(A) (fragment): human β-globin polyadenylation signal
   1495..1513    +  protein_bind   boxB: λ N peptide binding site consisting of an RNA hairpin within the N-utliization (nut) site of the λ bacteriophage transcript (Tan and Frankel, 1995) λN peptide
   1534..1556    +  polyA_signal   β-globin poly(A) (fragment): human β-globin polyadenylation signal
   1554..1572    +  protein_bind   boxB: λ N peptide binding site consisting of an RNA hairpin within the N-utliization (nut) site of the λ bacteriophage transcript (Tan and Frankel, 1995) λN peptide
   1578..1596    +  protein_bind   boxB: λ N peptide binding site consisting of an RNA hairpin within the N-utliization (nut) site of the λ bacteriophage transcript (Tan and Frankel, 1995) λN peptide
   1634..1652    +  protein_bind   boxB: λ N peptide binding site consisting of an RNA hairpin within the N-utliization (nut) site of the λ bacteriophage transcript (Tan and Frankel, 1995) λN peptide
   1658..1680    +  polyA_signal   β-globin poly(A) (fragment): human β-globin polyadenylation signal
   1678..1696    +  protein_bind   boxB: λ N peptide binding site consisting of an RNA hairpin within the N-utliization (nut) site of the λ bacteriophage transcript (Tan and Frankel, 1995) λN peptide
   1702..1720    +  protein_bind   boxB: λ N peptide binding site consisting of an RNA hairpin within the N-utliization (nut) site of the λ bacteriophage transcript (Tan and Frankel, 1995) λN peptide
   1741..1763    +  polyA_signal   β-globin poly(A) (fragment): human β-globin polyadenylation signal
   1761..1779    +  protein_bind   boxB: λ N peptide binding site consisting of an RNA hairpin within the N-utliization (nut) site of the λ bacteriophage transcript (Tan and Frankel, 1995) λN peptide
   1785..1803    +  protein_bind   boxB: λ N peptide binding site consisting of an RNA hairpin within the N-utliization (nut) site of the λ bacteriophage transcript (Tan and Frankel, 1995) λN peptide
   1828..2450    +  polyA_signal   hGH poly(A) signal: human growth hormone polyadenylation signal
   2479..2808    +  promoter       SV40 promoter: SV40 enhancer and early promoter
   2847..2865    -  promoter       T7 promoter: promoter for bacteriophage T7 RNA polymerase
   2903..2919    -  protein_bind   lac operator: The lac repressor binds to the lac operator to inhibit transcription in E. coli. This inhibition can be relieved by adding lactose or isopropyl-β-D-thiogalactopyranoside (IPTG). lac repressor encoded by lacI
   2927..2957    -  promoter       lac promoter: promoter for the E. coli lac operon
   2972..2993    -  protein_bind   CAP binding site: CAP binding activates transcription in the presence of cAMP. E. coli catabolite activator protein
   3006..3098    -  CDS            lacI (fragment): lac repressor; lacI; The lac repressor binds to the lac operator to inhibit transcription in E. coli. This inhibition can be relieved by adding lactose or isopropyl-β-D-thiogalactopyranoside (IPTG).
   3281..3869    -  rep_origin     ori: high-copy-number ColE1/pMB1/pBR322/pUC origin of replication
   4040..4900    -  CDS            AmpR: β-lactamase; bla; confers resistance to ampicillin, carbenicillin, and related antibiotics
   4901..5005    -  promoter       AmpR promoter: bla
   5032..5460    +  rep_origin     f1 ori (sequence partly withheld): f1 bacteriophage origin of replication; arrow indicates direction of (+) strand synthesis
   5491..18      -  CDS            lacZα (fragment) (across the origin): LacZα fragment of β-galactosidase; lacZ fragment
