[The description below was written by a language model from this plasmid's Addgene catalogue record and pLannotate feature annotations shown in this document.]
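Description:
pCMV5-25BoxB is a mammalian expression and cloning vector built on the pCMV5 backbone that carries a tandem array of 25 copies of the 19 bp BoxB element from bacteriophage λ, intended as a source of an RNA-labelling tag. It is maintained in E. coli as a high-copy plasmid through a ColE1/pUC-type origin and selected with ampicillin via the β-lactamase gene. An f1 origin and remnants of lac sequences (lac promoter and operator, lacI and lacZα fragments, a T7 promoter) are also present in the backbone. The catalogue gives a total size of about 5.6 kb, in close agreement with the 5,627 nt sequenced record.

The roughly 1 kb BoxB array sits between the human CMV immediate-early enhancer/promoter and the human growth hormone polyadenylation signal, flanked by BglII and BamHI sites that were both retained, so the cassette can be excised and moved into a gene of interest. The automated annotation marks 24 discrete BoxB hits rather than 25, with one expected position left unannotated. It also marks short interspersed matches to the β-globin poly(A) region. These may be spacer sequence carried over from the 5x BoxB reporter that was amplified and multimerised to build the array, though the record does not say so. An SV40 enhancer/early promoter region lies downstream of the hGH signal.

When transcribed, each BoxB repeat folds into a hairpin bound by the 22-residue RNA-binding domain of the λ N antiterminator protein. Co-expressing this peptide fused to GFP decorates tagged transcripts with many fluorophores. The associated work used this approach to visualise pre-mRNA splicing in living cells with single-molecule sensitivity.
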