Addgene plasmid #60817: pCMV5-25BoxB
Purpose: Cloning vector, 25 repeats of 19 bp BoxB sequence from bacteriophage-λ, for RNA labeling. BoxB-RNA is bound by 22 amino acid RNA binding domain of λ-anti-terminator protein N, e.g. tagged with GFP
Depositing lab: Maria Carmo-Fonseca. Depositing organization: Fundação GIMM- Gulbenkian Institute for Molecular Medicine. Publication: Live-cell visualization of pre-mRNA splicing with single-molecule sensitivity. Martin RM, Rino J, Carvalho C, Kirchhausen T, Carmo-Fonseca M. Cell Rep. 2013 Sep 26;4(6):1144-55. doi: 10.1016/j.celrep.2013.08.013. Epub 2013 Sep 12. PubMed 24035393.
Backbone
  Vector backbone: pCMV5
  Backbone manufacturer: Dr. David Russell, UTSW
  Backbone size w/o insert (bp): 4657
  Total vector size (bp): 5639
  Vector type: Mammalian Expression, Synthetic Biology
Growth in bacteria
  Bacterial resistance: Ampicillin, 100 μg/mL
  Growth temperature: 37°C
  Growth strain: DH5alpha
  Copy number: High Copy
Gene/Insert
  Gene/Insert name: 25x BoxB (alt names: binding site of bacteriophage λ antitermination protein N; boxb)
  Species: Synthetic; bacteriophage λ
  Insert size (bp): 1042
  Mutation: 25 repeats of BoxB sequence
  GenBank ID: NC_001416.1 1QFQ_A
  Promoter: CMV
  Cloning method: Restriction Enzyme; 5′ cloning site BglII (not destroyed); 3′ cloning site BamHI (not destroyed)
  Sequencing primers: 5′ CMV-F; 3′ hGH-PA-R
Resource information
  A portion of this plasmid was derived from a plasmid made by: A construct with 5x boxb repeats for tethering of RNA was described in Gehring et al. Mol Cell. 2003 Apr;11(4):939-49. The authors provided us with the original published reporter gene containing 5x boxb. From this precursor the 5x boxb sequence was amplified by PCR, cloned into a new vector backbone pCMV5 and multiplied to finally contain 25x boxb sequence repeats by us.
Terms and licenses: Academic/Nonprofit Terms; Industry Terms: Not Available to Industry
Depositor comments: the authors of Gehring et al. Mol Cell. 2003 Apr;11(4):939-49 were contacted by us and granted their permission to distribute the 25xboxb construct generated in our lab from their precursor for non-profit purpose via Addgene
How to cite: pCMV5-25BoxB was a gift from Maria Carmo-Fonseca (Addgene plasmid # 60817 ; http://n2t.net/addgene:60817 ; RRID:Addgene_60817)
