>Addgene plasmid #60817 | pCMV5-25BoxB | depositor partial sequence | sequence record 97852 | region with 25xBoxB insert, CMV-Fw and pCMV5-Rev primers
ACCGTCAGAATTCAGATCTAACTGGGGATTCCTGGGCCCTGAAGAAGGGCCCCTCGACTAAGTCCAACTA
CTAAACTGGGCCCTGAAGAAGGGCCCATATAGGGCCCTGAAGAAGGGCCCTATCGAGGATATTATCTCGA
CTAAGTCCAACTACTAAACTGGGCCCTGAAGAAGGGCCCATATAGGGCCCTGAAGAAGGGCCCTATCGAG
GATATTATCTGGATCTAACTGGGGATTCCTGGGCCCTGAAGAAGGGCCCCTCGACTAAGTCCAACTACTA
AACTGGGCCCTGAAGAAGGGCCCATATAGGGCCCTGAAGAAGGGCCCTATCGAGGATATTATCTCGACTA
AGTCCAACTACTAAACTGGGCCCTGAAGAAGGGCCCATATAGGGCCCTGAAGAAGGGCCCTATCGAGGAT
ATTATCTGGATCTAACTGGGGATTCCTGGGCCCTGAAGAAGGGCCCCTCGACTAAGTCCAACTACTAAAC
TGGGCCCTGAAGAAGGGCCCATATAGGGCCCTGAAGAAGGGCCCTATCGAGGATATTATCTCGACTAAGT
CCAACTACTAAACTGGGCCCTGAAGAAGGGCCCATATAGGGCCCTGAAGAAGGGCCCTATCGAGGATATT
ATCTGGATCTAACTGGGGATTCCTGGGCCCTGAAGAAGGGCCCCTCGACTAAGTCCAACTACTAAACTGG
GCCCTGAAAGAAGGGCCCATATAGGGCCCTGAAGAAGGGCCCTATCGAGGATATTATCTCGACTAAGTCC
AACTACTAAACTGGGCCCTGAAGAAGGGCCCATATAGGGCCCTGAAGAAGGGCCCTATCGAGGATATTAT
CTGGATCTAACTGGGGATTCCTGGGCCCTGAAGAAGGGCCCCTCGACTAAGTCCAACTACTAAACTGGGC
CCTGAAGAAGGGCCCATATAGGGCCCTGAAGAAGGGCCCTATCGAGGATATTATCTCGACTAAGTCCAAC
TACTAAACTGGGCCCTGAAGAAGGGCCCATATAGGGCCCTGAAGAAGGGCCCTATCGAGGATATTATCTG
GATCCCGGGTGGCATCCCTGTGACCCCTCC
