>Addgene plasmid #60817 | pCMV5-25BoxB | addgene partial sequence | sequence record 99828 | CMV-F 5'-CGCAAATGGGCGGTAGGCGTG-3'
ACCGTCAGAATTCAGATCTAACTGGGGATTCCTGGGCCCTGAAGAAGGGCCCCTCGACTAAGTCCAACTA
CTAAACTGGGCCCTGAAGAAGGGCCCATATAGGGCCCTGAAGAAGGGCCCTATCGAGGATATTATCTCGA
CTAAGTCCAACTACTAAACTGGGCCCTGAAGAAGGGCCCATATAGGGCCCTGAAGAAGGGCCCTATCGAG
GATATTATCTGGATCTAACTGGGGATTCCTGGGCCCTGAAGAAGGGCCCCTCGACTAAGTCCAACTACTA
AACTGGGCCCTGAAGAAGGGCCCATATAGGGCCCTGAAGAAGGGCCCTATCGAGGATATTATCTCGACTA
AGTCCAACTACTAAACTGGGCCCTGAAGAAGGGCCCATATAGGGCCCTGAAGAAGGGCCCTATCGAGGAT
ATTATCTGGATCTAACTGGGGATTCCTGGGCCCTGAAGAAGGGCCCCTCGACTAAGTCCAACTACTAAAC
TGGGCCCTGAAGAAGGGCCCATATAGGGCCCTGAAGAAGGGCCCTATCGAGGATATTATCTCGACTAAGT
CCAACTACTAAACTGGGCCCTGAAGAAGGGCCCATATAGGGCCCTGAAGAAGGGCCCTATCGAGGATATT
ATCTGGATCTAACTGG
