>Addgene plasmid #60817 | pCMV5-25BoxB | addgene partial sequence | sequence record 99829 | hGH-PA-R 5'-CCAGCTTGGTTCCCAATAGA-3'
CTTGCCCCTTGCTCCATACCACCCCCCTCCACCCCATAATATTATAGAAGGACACCTAGTCAGACAAAAT
GATGCAACTTAATTTTATTAGGACAAGGCTGGTGGGCACTGGAGTGGCAACTTCCAGGGCCAGGAGAGGC
ACTGGGGAGGGGTCACAGGGATGCCACCCGGGATCCAGATAATATCCTCGATAGGGCCCTTCTTCAGGGC
CCTATATGGGCCCTTCTTCAGGGCCCAGTTTAGTAGTTGGACTTAGTCGAGATAATATCCTCGATAGGGC
CCTTCTTCAGGGCCCTATATGGGCCCTTCTTCAGGGCCCAGTTTAGTAGTTGGACTTAGTCGAGGGGCCC
TTCTTCAGGGCCCAGGAATCCCCAGTTAGATCCAGATAATATCCTCGATAGGGCCCTTCTTCAGGGCCCT
ATATGGGCCCTTCTTCAGGGCCCAGTTTAGTAGTTGGACTTAGTCGAGATAATATCCTCGATAGGGCCCT
TCTTCAGGGCCCTATATGGGCCCTTCTTCAGGGCCCAGTTTAGTAGTTGGACTTAGTCGAGGGGCCCTTC
TTCAGGGCCCAGGAATCCCCAGTTAGATCCAGATAATATCCTCGATAGGGCCCTTCTTCAGGGCCCTATA
TGGGCCCTTCTTCAGGGCCCAGTTTAGTAGTTGGACTTAGTCGAGATAATATCCTCGATAGGGCCCTTCT
TCAGGGCCCTATATGGGCCCTTC
